Addgene plasmid #157989: pHis-Laforin
Purpose: Expresses Laforin in E.coli cell
Depositing lab: Byung Il Lee. Depositing organization: National Cancer Center (KR). Publication: Recombinant Human Laforin Expressed in Insect Cells: Expression, Purification, and Biochemical Characterizations. Choi J, Bong SM, Yang SW, Jang H, Park S, Kim SJ, Lee BI. J Kor Chem Soc, 2015; 59(5): 466-470. 10.5012/jkcs.2015.59.5.466.
Backbone
  Vector backbone: pHis vector(modified version of pET-28)
  Vector type: Bacterial Expression
Growth in bacteria
  Bacterial resistance: Kanamycin, 50 μg/mL
  Growth temperature: 37°C
  Growth strain: DH5alpha
  Copy number: Unknown
Gene/Insert
  Gene/Insert name: Laforin
  Species: H. sapiens (human)
  Entrez Gene: EPM2A (a.k.a. EPM2, MELF)
  Tag / fusion protein: His Tag (N terminal on insert); His Tag (C terminal on insert)
  Cloning method: Restriction Enzyme; 5′ cloning site unknown (unknown if destroyed); 3′ cloning site unknown (unknown if destroyed)
  Sequencing primers: 5′ unknown
Terms and licenses: Academic/Nonprofit Terms; Industry Terms: Not Available to Industry
How to cite: pHis-Laforin was a gift from Byung Il Lee (Addgene plasmid # 157989 ; http://n2t.net/addgene:157989 ; RRID:Addgene_157989)
