[The description below was written by a language model from this plasmid's Addgene catalogue record and pLannotate feature annotations shown in this document.]
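Description:
pHis-Laforin is a bacterial expression plasmid for producing human laforin, the product of the EPM2A gene, in E. coli. It is built on pHis, described as a modified version of pET-28, and the sequenced record is about 6.3 kb. Like its parent, it carries a kanamycin resistance gene (aminoglycoside phosphotransferase) for selection and a ColE1/pBR322-type origin together with the bom region and the rop gene, which normally holds copy number down; the catalogue itself lists copy number as unknown. An f1 phage origin is also present. Short fragments annotated as tetracycline resistance sequence and a predicted E. coli ORF appear to be pBR322-derived backbone remnants rather than functional markers.

The expression cassette follows the standard pET arrangement. A T7 promoter with an adjacent lac operator and the T7 gene 10 ribosome binding site drives the open reading frame, and a T7 terminator closes it. The plasmid-encoded lacI repressor keeps the cassette silent until IPTG is added in a host that supplies T7 RNA polymerase. Upstream of the EPM2A coding sequence the annotation detects a TEV protease site fragment, consistent with a cleavable N-terminal tag. The catalogue records His tags at both the N and C termini, but the feature table explicitly annotates only a His stretch downstream of the insert. The cloning sites used are not recorded.

The stated purpose is expression of laforin in E. coli, presumably for affinity purification and biochemical study. The associated publication concerns expression, purification and characterization of recombinant human laforin.
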