Features (pLannotate 1.2.2; 20 found; start..end, strand, type, name):
      1..19      +  promoter       T7 promoter: promoter for bacteriophage T7 RNA polymerase
     20..44      +  protein_bind   lac operator: The lac repressor binds to the lac operator to inhibit transcription in E. coli. This inhibition can be relieved by adding lactose or isopropyl-β-D-thiogalactopyranoside (IPTG). lac repressor encoded by lacI
     59..76      +  RBS            RBS (fragment): efficient ribosome binding site from bacteriophage T7 gene 10 (Olins and Rangwala, 1989)
    126..145     +  CDS            TEV site (fragment): tobacco etch virus (TEV) protease recognition and cleavage site
    150..1142    +  CDS            EPM2A: EPM2A_HUMAN - Experimental evidence at protein level: Swiss-Prot protein existence level 1. [Isoform 7]: has phosphatase activity (in vitro). From Homo sapiens (Human).
   1149..1172    +  CDS            9xHis (fragment): 9xHis affinity tag
   1198..1241    +  CDS            SET1 (fragment): solubility-enhancement tag derived from T7 phage gene 10B
   1249..1296    +  terminator     T7 terminator: transcription terminator for bacteriophage T7 RNA polymerase
   1333..1761    +  rep_origin     f1 ori (sequence partly withheld): f1 bacteriophage origin of replication; arrow indicates direction of (+) strand synthesis
   1814..1871    +  promoter       AmpR promoter (fragment): bla
   1880..2695    -  CDS            KanR: aminoglycoside phosphotransferase; aph(3')-Ia; confers resistance to kanamycin in bacteria or G418 (Geneticin®) in eukaryotes
   2817..3405    +  rep_origin     ori: high-copy-number ColE1/pMB1/pBR322/pUC origin of replication
   3591..3730    -  misc_feature   bom: basis of mobility region from pBR322
   3832..4023    -  CDS            rop: Rop protein, which maintains plasmids at low copy number; rop
   4040..4420    +  CDS            YPB1_ECOLX: Protein predicted: Swiss-Prot protein existence level 4. From Escherichia coli.
   4492..4783    -  CDS            TcR (fragment): tetracycline efflux protein; tet; confers resistance to tetracycline
   4798..4819    -  protein_bind   CAP binding site: CAP binding activates transcription in the presence of cAMP. E. coli catabolite activator protein
   4832..5914    -  CDS            lacI: lac repressor; lacI; The lac repressor binds to the lac operator to inhibit transcription in E. coli. This inhibition can be relieved by adding lactose or isopropyl-β-D-thiogalactopyranoside (IPTG).
   5915..5992    -  promoter       lacI promoter: lacI
   6000..6279    -  CDS            TcR (fragment): tetracycline efflux protein; tet; confers resistance to tetracycline
>Addgene plasmid #157989 | pHis-Laforin | addgene full sequence | sequence record 309117 | Addgene NGS Result
TAATACGACTCACTATAGGGGAATTGTGAGCGGATAACAATTCCCCTCTAGATTTAAATTAACTTTAAGA
AGGAGATATACATATGCATCACCACCATCACCATGGATCGCTGGTTCCGAGATCTGAAAACCTGTATTTT
CAGGGATCCATGCGCTTCCGCTTTGGGGTGGTGGTGCCACCCGCCGTGGCCGGCGCCCGGCCGGAGCTGC
TGGTGGTGGGGTCGCGGCCCGAGCTGGGGCGTTGGGAGCCGCGCGGTGCCGTCCGCCTGAGGCCGGCCGG
CACCGCGGCGGGCGACGGGGCCCTGGCCCTGCAGGAGCCGGGCCTGTGGCTCGGGGAGGTGGAGCTGGCG
GCCGAGGAGGCGGCGCAGGACGGGGCGGAGCCGGGCCGCGTGGACACGTTCTGGTACAAGTTCCTGAAGC
GGGAGCCGGGAGGAGAGCTCTCCTGGGAAGGCAATGGACCTCATCATGACCGTTGCTGTACTTACAATGA
AAACAACTTGGTGGATGGTGTGTATTGTCTCCCAATAGGACACTGGATTGAGGCCACTGGGCACACCAAT
GAAATGAAGCACACAACAGACTTCTATTTTAATATTGCAGGCCACCAAGCCATGCATTATTCAAGAATTC
TACCAAATATCTGGCTGGGTAGCTGCCCTCGTCAGGTGGAACATGTAACCATCAAACTGAAGCATGAATT
GGGGATTACAGCTGTAATGAATTTCCAGACTGAATGGGATATTGTACAGAATTCCTCAGGCTGTAACCGC
TACCCAGAGCCCATGACTCCAGACACTATGATTAAACTATATAGGGAAGAAGGCTTGGCCTACATCTGGA
TGCCAACACCAGATATGAGCACCGAAGGCCGAGTACAGATGCTGCCCCAGGCGGTGTGCCTGCTGCATGC
GCTGCTGGAGAAGGGACACATCGTGTACGTGCACTGCAACGCTGGGGTGGGCCGCTCCACCGCGGCTGTC
TGCGGCTGGCTCCAGTATGTGATGGGCTGGAATCTGAGGAAGGTGCAGTATTTCCTCATGGCCAAGAGGC
CGGCTGTCTACATTGACGAAGAGGCCTTGGCCCGGGCACAAGAAGATTTTTTCCAGAAATTTGGGAAGGT
TCGTTCTTCTGTGTGTAGCCTGCTCGAGCACCACCACCACCACCACCACCACTAATTGATTAATACCTAG
GCTGCTAAACAAAGCCCGAAAGGAAGCTGAGTTGGCTGCTGCCACCGCTGAGCAATAACTAGCATAACCC
CTTGGGGCCTCTAAACGGGTCTTGAGGGGTTTTTTGCTGAAAGGAGGAACTATATCCGGATTGGCGAATG
GG
[124 nt withheld, positions 1333-1456]
C
[91 nt withheld, positions 1458-1548]
A
[49 nt withheld, positions 1550-1598]
CCTTTGACGTTGGAGTCCACGTTCTTT
[37 nt withheld, positions 1626-1662]
ACCCTATCTCGGTCTATTCTTTTGATTTATAAGGGATTTTGCCGATTTCGGCCTATTGGTTAAAAAATGA
GCTGATTTAACAAAAATTTAACGCGAATTTTAACAAAATATTAACGCTTACAATTTAGGTGGCACTTTTC
GGGGAAATGTGCGCGGAACCCCTATTTGTTTATTTTTCTAAATACATTCAAATATGTATCCGCTCATGAA
TTAATTCTTAGAAAAACTCATCGAGCATCAAATGAAACTGCAATTTATTCATATCAGGATTATCAATACC
ATATTTTTGAAAAAGCCGTTTCTGTAATGAAGGAGAAAACTCACCGAGGCAGTTCCATAGGATGGCAAGA
TCCTGGTATCGGTCTGCGATTCCGACTCGTCCAACATCAATACAACCTATTAATTTCCCCTCGTCAAAAA
TAAGGTTATCAAGTGAGAAATCACCATGAGTGACGACTGAATCCGGTGAGAATGGCAAAAGTTTATGCAT
TTCTTTCCAGACTTGTTCAACAGGCCAGCCATTACGCTCGTCATCAAAATCACTCGCATCAACCAAACCG
TTATTCATTCGTGATTGCGCCTGAGCGAGACGAAATACGCGATCGCTGTTAAAAGGACAATTACAAACAG
GAATCGAATGCAACCGGCGCAGGAACACTGCCAGCGCATCAACAATATTTTCACCTGAATCAGGATATTC
TTCTAATACCTGGAATGCTGTTTTCCCGGGGATCGCAGTGGTGAGTAACCATGCATCATCAGGAGTACGG
ATAAAATGCTTGATGGTCGGAAGAGGCATAAATTCCGTCAGCCAGTTTAGTCTGACCATCTCATCTGTAA
CATCATTGGCAACGCTACCTTTGCCATGTTTCAGAAACAACTCTGGCGCATCGGGCTTCCCATACAATCG
ATAGATTGTCGCACCTGATTGCCCGACATTATCGCGAGCCCATTTATACCCATATAAATCAGCATCCATG
TTGGAATTTAATCGCGGCCTAGAGCAAGACGTTTCCCGTTGAATATGGCTCATAACACCCCTTGTATTAC
TGTTTATGTAAGCAGACAGTTTTATTGTTCATGACCAAAATCCCTTAACGTGAGTTTTCGTTCCACTGAG
CGTCAGACCCCGTAGAAAAGATCAAAGGATCTTCTTGAGATCCTTTTTTTCTGCGCGTAATCTGCTGCTT
GCAAACAAAAAAACCACCGCTACCAGCGGTGGTTTGTTTGCCGGATCAAGAGCTACCAACTCTTTTTCCG
AAGGTAACTGGCTTCAGCAGAGCGCAGATACCAAATACTGTCCTTCTAGTGTAGCCGTAGTTAGGCCACC
ACTTCAAGAACTCTGTAGCACCGCCTACATACCTCGCTCTGCTAATCCTGTTACCAGTGGCTGCTGCCAG
TGGCGATAAGTCGTGTCTTACCGGGTTGGACTCAAGACGATAGTTACCGGATAAGGCGCAGCGGTCGGGC
TGAACGGGGGGTTCGTGCACACAGCCCAGCTTGGAGCGAACGACCTACACCGAACTGAGATACCTACAGC
GTGAGCTATGAGAAAGCGCCACGCTTCCCGAAGGGAGAAAGGCGGACAGGTATCCGGTAAGCGGCAGGGT
CGGAACAGGAGAGCGCACGAGGGAGCTTCCAGGGGGAAACGCCTGGTATCTTTATAGTCCTGTCGGGTTT
CGCCACCTCTGACTTGAGCGTCGATTTTTGTGATGCTCGTCAGGGGGGCGGAGCCTATGGAAAAACGCCA
GCAACGCGGCCTTTTTACGGTTCCTGGCCTTTTGCTGGCCTTTTGCTCACATGTTCTTTCCTGCGTTATC
CCCTGATTCTGTGGATAACCGTATTACCGCCTTTGAGTGAGCTGATACCGCTCGCCGCAGCCGAACGACC
GAGCGCAGCGAGTCAGTGAGCGAGGAAGCGGAAGAGCGCCTGATGCGGTATTTTCTCCTTACGCATCTGT
GCGGTATTTCACACCGCAATGGTGCACTCTCAGTACAATCTGCTCTGATGCCGCATAGTTAAGCCAGTAT
ACACTCCGCTATCGCTACGTGACTGGGTCATGGCTGCGCCCCGACACCCGCCAACACCCGCTGACGCGCC
CTGACGGGCTTGTCTGCTCCCGGCATCCGCTTACAGACAAGCTGTGACCGTCTCCGGGAGCTGCATGTGT
CAGAGGTTTTCACCGTCATCACCGAAACGCGCGAGGCAGCTGCGGTAAAGCTCATCAGCGTGGTCGTGAA
GCGATTCACAGATGTCTGCCTGTTCATCCGCGTCCAGCTCGTTGAGTTTCTCCAGAAGCGTTAATGTCTG
GCTTCTGATAAAGCGGGCCATGTTAAGGGCGGTTTTTTCCTGTTTGGTCACTGATGCCTCCGTGTAAGGG
GGATTTCTGTTCATGGGGGTAATGATACCGATGAAACGAGAGAGGATGCTCACGATACGGGTTACTGATG
ATGAACATGCCCGGTTACTGGAACGTTGTGAGGGTAAACAACTGGCGGTATGGATGCGGCGGGACCAGAG
AAAAATCACTCAGGGTCAATGCCAGCGCTTCGTTAATACAGATGTAGGTGTTCCACAGGGTAGCCAGCAG
CATCCTGCGATGCAGATCCGGAACATAATGGTGCAGGGCGCTGACTTCCGCGTTTCCAGACTTTACGAAA
CACGGAAACCGAAGACCATTCATGTTGTTGCTCAGGTCGCAGACGTTTTGCAGCAGCAGTCGCTTCACGT
TCGCTCGCGTATCGGTGATTCATTCTGCTAACCAGTAAGGCAACCCCGCCAGCCTAGCCGGGTCCTCAAC
GACAGGAGCACGATCATGCGCACCCGTGGGGCCGCCATGCCGGCGATAATGGCCTGCTTCTCGCCGAAAC
GTTTGGTGGCGGGACCAGTGACGAAGGCTTGAGCGAGGGCGTGCAAGATTCCGAATACCGCAAGCGACAG
GCCGATCATCGTCGCGCTCCAGCGAAAGCGGTCCTCGCCGAAAATGACCCAGAGCGCTGCCGGCACCTGT
CCTACGAGTTGCATGATAAAGAAGACAGTCATAAGTGCGGCGACGATAGTCATGCCCCGCGCCCACCGGA
AGGAGCTGACTGGGTTGAAGGCTCTCAAGGGCATCGGTCGAGATCCCGGTGCCTAATGAGTGAGCTAACT
TACATTAATTGCGTTGCGCTCACTGCCCGCTTTCCAGTCGGGAAACCTGTCGTGCCAGCTGCATTAATGA
ATCGGCCAACGCGCGGGGAGAGGCGGTTTGCGTATTGGGCGCCAGGGTGGTTTTTCTTTTCACCAGTGAG
ACGGGCAACAGCTGATTGCCCTTCACCGCCTGGCCCTGAGAGAGTTGCAGCAAGCGGTCCACGCTGGTTT
GCCCCAGCAGGCGAAAATCCTGTTTGATGGTGGTTAACGGCGGGATATAACATGAGCTGTCTTCGGTATC
GTCGTATCCCACTACCGAGATGTCCGCACCAACGCGCAGCCCGGACTCGGTAATGGCGCGCATTGCGCCC
AGCGCCATCTGATCGTTGGCAACCAGCATCGCAGTGGGAACGATGCCCTCATTCAGCATTTGCATGGTTT
GTTGAAAACCGGACATGGCACTCCAGTCGCCTTCCCGTTCCGCTATCGGCTGAATTTGATTGCGAGTGAG
ATATTTATGCCAGCCAGCCAGACGCAGACGCGCCGAGACAGAACTTAATGGGCCCGCTAACAGCGCGATT
TGCTGGTGACCCAATGCGACCAGATGCTCCACGCCCAGTCGCGTACCGTCTTCATGGGAGAAAATAATAC
TGTTGATGGGTGTCTGGTCAGAGACATCAAGAAATAACGCCGGAACATTAGTGCAGGCAGCTTCCACAGC
AATGGCATCCTGGTCATCCAGCGGATAGTTAATGATCAGCCCACTGACGCGTTGCGCGAGAAGATTGTGC
ACCGCCGCTTTACAGGCTTCGACGCCGCTTCGTTCTACCATCGACACCACCACGCTGGCACCCAGTTGAT
CGGCGCGAGATTTAATCGCCGCGACAATTTGCGACGGCGCGTGCAGGGCCAGACTGGAGGTGGCAACGCC
AATCAGCAACGACTGTTTGCCCGCCAGTTGTTGTGCCACGCGGTTGGGAATGTAATTCAGCTCCGCCATC
GCCGCTTCCACTTTTTCCCGCGTTTTCGCAGAAACGTGGCTGGCCTGGTTCACCACGCGGGAAACGGTCT
GATAAGAGACACCGGCATACTCTGCGACATCGTATAACGTTACTGGTTTCACATTCACCACCCTGAATTG
ACTCTCTTCCGGGCGCTATCATGCCATACCGCGAAAGGTTTTGCGCCATTCGATGGTGTCCGGGATCTCG
ACGCTCTCCCTTATGCGACTCCTGCATTAGGAAGCAGCCCAGTAGTAGGTTGAGGCCGTTGAGCACCGCC
GCCGCAAGGAATGGTGCATGCAAGGAGATGGCGCCCAACAGTCCCCCGGCCACGGGGCCTGCCACCATAC
CCACGCCGAAACAAGCGCTCATGAGCCCGAAGTGGCGAGCCCGATCTTCCCCATCGGTGATGTCGGCGAT
ATAGGCGCCAGCAACCGCACCTGTGGCGCCGGTGATGCCGGCCACGATGCGTCCGGCGTAGAGGATCGAG
ATCGATCTCGATCCCGCGAAAT
