>Addgene plasmid #157989 | pHis-Laforin | depositor partial sequence | sequence record 304906 | pHis-Laforin
ATGCGCTTCCGCTTTGGGGTGGTGGTGCCACCCGCCGTGGCCGGCGCCCGGCCGGAGCTGCTGGTGGTGG
GGTCGCGGCCCGAGCTGGGGCGTTGGGAGCCGCGCGGTGCCGTCCGCCTGAGGCCGGCCGGCACCGCGGC
GGGCGACGGGGCCCTGGCCCTGCAGGAGCCGGGCCTGTGGCTCGGGGAGGTGGAGCTGGCGGCCGAGGAG
GCGGCGCAGGACGGGGCGGAGCCGGGCCGCGTGGACACGTTCTGGTACAAGTTCCTGAAGCGGGAGCCGG
GAGGAGAGCTCTCCTGGGAAGGCAATGGACCTCATCATGACCGTTGCTGTACTTACAATGAAAACAACTT
GGTGGATGGTGTGTATTGTCTCCCAATAGGACACTGGATTGAGGCCACTGGGCACACCAATGAAATGAAG
CACACAACAGACTTCTATTTTAATATTGCAGGCCACCAAGCCATGCATTATTCAAGAATTCTACCAAATA
TCTGGCTGGGTAGCTGCCCTCGTCAGGTGGAACATGTAACCATCAAACTGAAGCATGAATTGGGGATTAC
AGCTGTAATGAATTTCCAGACTGAATGGGATATTGTACAGAATTCCTCAGGCTGTAACCGCTACCCAGAG
CCCATGACTCCAGACACTATGATTAAACTATATAGGGAAGAAGGCTTGGCCTACATCTGGATGCCAACAC
CAGATATGAGCACCGAAGGCCGAGTACAGATGCTGCCCCAGGCGGTGTGCCTGCTGCATGCGCTGCTGGA
GAAGGGACACATCGTGTACGTGCACTGCAACGCTGGGGTGGGCCGCTCCACCGCGGCTGTCTGCGGCTGG
CTCCAGTATGTGATGGGCTGGAATCTGAGGAAGGTGCAGTATTTCCTCATGGCCAAGAGGCCGGCTGTCT
ACATTGACGAAGAGGCAGCTAGCCAGGACACATTTCCACTATAA
